>Addgene plasmid #161512 | RIB ONLY R4 | addgene full sequence | sequence record 326312 | Addgene NGS Result
CGCTGTGAGCAAAAGGCCAGCAAAAGGCCAGGAACCGTAAAAAGGCCGCGTTGCTGGCGTTTTTCCATAG
GCTCCGCCCCCCTGACGAGCATCACAAAAATCGACGCTCAAGTCAGAGGTGGCGAAACCCGACAGGACTA
TAAAGATACCAGGCGTTTCCCCCTGGAAGCTCCCTCGTGCGCTCTCCTGTTCCGACCCTGCCGCTTACCG
GATACCTGTCCGCCTTTCTCCCTTCGGGAAGCGTGGCGCTTTCTCATAGCTCACGCTGTAGGTATCTCAG
TTCGGTGTAGGTCGTTCGCTCCAAGCTGGGCTGTGTGCACGAACCCCCCGTTCAGCCCGACCGCTGCGCC
TTATCCGGTAACTATCGTCTTGAGTCCAACCCGGTAAGACACGACTTATCGCCACTGGCAGCAGCCACTG
GTAACAGGATTAGCAGAGCGAGGTATGTAGGCGGTGCTACAGAGTTCTTGAAGTGGTGGCCTAACTACGG
CTACACTAGAAGAACAGTATTTGGTATCTGCGCTCTGCTGAAGCCAGTTACCTTCGGAAAAAGAGTTGGT
AGCTCTTGATCCGGCAAACAAACCACCGCTGGTAGCGGTGGTTTTTTTGTTTGCAAGCAGCAGATTACGC
GCAGAAAAAAAGGATCTCAAGAAGATCCTTTGATCTTTTCTACGGGGTGGAGCGCAAAAAACCCCGCCCC
TGACAGGGCGGGGTTTTTTCGCGATCGGAGCGGTACTACCATTGACACTACACATCCTTAATTCCAATCC
TGTCTGGCCTCCTTCACCTTTTAACCATCTTGCCCATTCCAACTCGTGTCAGATTGCGTATCAAGTGAAA
AAAAAAAAATTTTAAATCTTTAACCCAATCAGGTAATAACTGTCGCCTCTTTTATCTGCCGCACTGCATG
AGGTGTCCCCTTAGTGGGAAAGAGTACTGAGCCAACCCTGGAGGACAGCAAGGGAAAAATACCTACAACT
TGCTTCATAATGGTCGTAAAAACAATCCTTGTCGGATATAAGTGTTGTAGACTGTCCCTTATCCTCTGCG
ATGTTCTTCCTCTCAAAGTTTGCGATTTCTCTCTATCAGAATTGCCATCAAGAGACTCAGGACTAATTTC
GCAGTCCCACACGCACTCGTACATGATTGGCTGAAATTTCCCTAAAGAATTTCTTTTTCACGAAAATTTT
TTTTTTACACAAGATTTTCAGCAGATATAAAATGGAGAGCAGGACCTCCGCTGTGACTCTTCTTTTTTTT
CTTTTATTCTCACTACATACATTTTAGTTATTCGCCAACATGGACTACAAAGACCATGACGGTGATTATA
AAGATCATGACATCGATTACAAGGATGACGATGACAAGCTCATGGACAAGAAGTACTCCATTGGGCTCGC
TATCGGCACAAACAGCGTCGGCTGGGCCGTCATTACGGACGAGTACAAGGTGCCGAGCAAAAAATTCAAA
GTTCTGGGCAATACCGATCGCCACAGCATAAAGAAGAACCTCATTGGCGCCCTCCTGTTCGACTCCGGGG
AGACGGCCGAAGCCACGCGGCTCAAAAGAACAGCACGGCGCAGATATACCCGCAGAAAGAATCGGATCTG
CTACCTGCAGGAGATCTTTAGTAATGAGATGGCTAAGGTGGATGACTCTTTCTTCCATAGGCTGGAGGAG
TCCTTTTTGGTGGAGGAGGATAAAAAGCACGAGCGCCACCCAATCTTTGGCAATATCGTGGACGAGGTGG
CGTACCATGAAAAGTACCCAACCATATATCATCTGAGGAAGAAGCTTGTAGACAGTACTGATAAGGCTGA
CTTGCGGTTGATCTATCTCGCGCTGGCGCATATGATCAAATTTCGGGGACACTTCCTCATCGAGGGGGAC
CTGAACCCAGACAACAGCGATGTCGACAAACTCTTTATCCAACTGGTTCAGACTTACAATCAGCTTTTCG
AAGAGAACCCGATCAACGCATCCGGAGTTGACGCCAAAGCAATCCTGAGCGCTAGGCTGTCCAAATCCCG
GCGGCTCGAAAACCTCATCGCACAGCTCCCTGGGGAGAAGAAGAACGGCCTGTTTGGTAATCTTATCGCC
CTGTCACTCGGGCTGACCCCCAACTTTAAATCTAACTTCGACCTGGCCGAAGATGCCAAGCTTCAACTGA
GCAAAGACACCTACGATGATGATCTCGACAATCTGCTGGCCCAGATCGGCGACCAGTACGCAGACCTTTT
TTTGGCGGCAAAGAACCTGTCAGACGCCATTCTGCTGAGTGATATTCTGCGAGTGAACACGGAGATCACC
AAAGCTCCGCTGAGCGCTAGTATGATCAAGCGCTATGATGAGCACCACCAAGACTTGACTTTGCTGAAGG
CCCTTGTCAGACAGCAACTGCCTGAGAAGTACAAGGAAATTTTCTTCGATCAGTCTAAAAATGGCTACGC
CGGATACATTGACGGCGGAGCAAGCCAGGAGGAATTTTACAAATTTATTAAGCCCATCTTGGAAAAAATG
GACGGCACCGAGGAGCTGCTGGTAAAGCTTAACAGAGAAGATCTGTTGCGCAAACAGCGCACTTTCGACA
ATGGAAGCATCCCCCACCAGATTCACCTGGGCGAACTGCACGCTATCCTCAGGCGGCAAGAGGATTTCTA
CCCCTTTTTGAAAGATAACAGGGAAAAGATTGAGAAAATCCTCACATTTCGGATACCCTACTATGTAGGC
CCCCTCGCCCGGGGAAATTCCAGATTCGCGTGGATGACTCGCAAATCAGAAGAGACTATCACTCCCTGGA
ACTTCGAGGAAGTCGTGGATAAGGGGGCCTCTGCCCAGTCCTTCATCGAAAGGATGACTAACTTTGATAA
AAATCTGCCTAACGAAAAGGTGCTTCCTAAACACTCTCTGCTGTACGAGTACTTCACAGTTTATAACGAG
CTCACCAAGGTCAAATACGTCACAGAAGGGATGAGAAAGCCAGCATTCCTGTCTGGAGAGCAGAAGAAAG
CTATCGTGGACCTCCTCTTCAAGACGAACCGGAAAGTTACCGTGAAACAGCTCAAAGAGGACTATTTCAA
AAAGATTGAATGTTTCGACTCTGTTGAAATCAGCGGAGTGGAGGATCGCTTCAACGCATCCCTGGGAACG
TATCACGATCTCCTGAAAATCATTAAAGACAAGGACTTCCTGGACAATGAGGAGAACGAGGACATTCTTG
AGGACATTGTCCTCACCCTTACGTTGTTTGAAGATAGGGAGATGATTGAAGAACGCTTGAAAACTTACGC
TCATCTCTTCGACGACAAAGTCATGAAACAGCTCAAGAGGCGCCGATATACAGGATGGGGGCGGCTGTCA
AGAAAACTGATCAATGGGATCCGAGACAAGCAGAGTGGAAAGACAATCCTGGATTTTCTTAAGTCCGATG
GATTTGCCAACAGGAACTTCATGCAGTTGATCCATGATGACTCTCTCACCTTTAAGGAGGACATCCAGAA
AGCACAAGTTTCTGGCCAGGGGGACAGTCTGCACGAGCACATCGCTAATCTTGCAGGTAGCCCAGCTATC
AAAAAGGGAATACTGCAGACCGTTAAGGTCGTGGATGAACTCGTCAAAGTAATGGGAAGGCATAAGCCCG
AGAATATCGTTATCGAGATGGCCCGAGAGAACCAAACTACCCAGAAGGGACAGAAGAACAGTAGGGAAAG
GATGAAGAGGATTGAAGAGGGTATAAAAGAACTGGGGTCCCAAATCCTTAAGGAACACCCAGTTGAAAAC
ACCCAGCTTCAGAATGAGAAGCTCTACCTGTACTACCTGCAGAACGGCAGGGACATGTACGTGGATCAGG
AACTGGACATCAATCGGCTCTCCGACTACGACGTGGATGCCATCGTGCCCCAGTCTTTTCTCAAAGATGA
TTCTATTGATAATAAAGTGTTGACAAGATCCGATAAAAATAGAGGGAAGAGTGATAACGTCCCCTCAGAA
GAAGTTGTCAAGAAAATGAAAAATTATTGGCGGCAGCTGCTGAACGCCAAACTGATCACACAACGGAAGT
TCGATAATCTGACTAAGGCTGAACGAGGTGGCCTGTCTGAGTTGGATAAAGCCGGCTTCATCAAAAGGCA
GCTTGTTGAGACACGCCAGATCACCAAGCACGTGGCCCAAATTCTCGATTCACGCATGAACACCAAGTAC
GATGAAAATGACAAACTGATTCGAGAGGTGAAAGTTATTACTCTGAAGTCTAAGCTAGTCTCAGATTTCA
GAAAGGACTTTCAGTTTTATAAGGTGAGAGAGATCAACAATTACCACCATGCGCATGATGCCTACCTGAA
TGCAGTGGTAGGCACTGCACTTATCAAAAAATATCCCAAGCTTGAATCTGAATTTGTTTACGGAGACTAT
AAAGTGTACGATGTTAGGAAAATGATCGCAAAGTCTGAGCAGGAAATAGGCAAGGCCACCGCTAAGTACT
TCTTTTACAGCAATATTATGAATTTTTTCAAGACCGAGATTACACTGGCCAATGGAGAGATTCGGAAGCG
ACCACTTATCGAAACAAACGGAGAAACAGGAGAAATCGTGTGGGACAAGGGTAGGGATTTCGCGACAGTC
CGGAAGGTCCTGTCCATGCCGCAGGTGAACATCGTTAAAAAGACCGAAGTACAGACCGGAGGCTTCTCCA
AGGAAAGTATCCTCCCGAAAAGGAACAGCGACAAGCTGATCGCACGCAAAAAAGATTGGGACCCCAAGAA
ATACGGCGGATTCGATTCTCCTACAGTCGCTTACAGTGTACTGGTTGTGGCCAAAGTGGAGAAAGGGAAG
TCTAAAAAACTCAAAAGCGTCAAGGAACTGCTGGGCATCACAATCATGGAGCGATCAAGCTTCGAAAAAA
ACCCCATCGACTTTCTCGAGGCGAAAGGATATAAAGAGGTCAAAAAAGACCTCATCATTAAGCTTCCCAA
GTACTCTCTCTTTGAGCTTGAAAACGGCCGGAAACGAATGCTCGCTAGTGCGGGCGAGCTGCAGAAAGGT
AACGAGCTGGCACTGCCCTCTAAATACGTTAATTTCTTGTATCTGGCCAGCCACTATGAAAAGCTCAAAG
GGTCCCCCGAAGATAATGAGCAGAAGCAGCTGTTCGTGGAACAACACAAACACTACCTTGATGAGATCAT
CGAGCAAATAAGCGAATTCTCCAAAAGAGTGATCCTCGCCGACGCTAACCTCGATAAGGTGCTTTCTGCT
TACAATAAGCACAGGGATAAGCCCATCAGGGAGCAGGCAGAAAACATTATCCACTTGTTTACTCTGACCA
ACTTGGGCGCTCCTGCAGCCTTCAAGTACTTCGACACCACCATAGACAGAAAGCGGTACACCTCTACAAA
GGAGGTCCTGGACGCCACACTGATTCATCAGTCAATTACGGGGCTCTATGAAACAAGAATCGACCTCTCT
CAGCTCGGTGGAGACAGCAGGGCTGACCCCAAGAAGAAGAGGAAGGTGTGAGCTTTAGTCAAATATTAAT
CTATTTCACCTGTTCAAACTTTACTTAATGTACAAATGTGGTAGTTATTAGTTTTGCAACGGAACTTGTT
CCATAATCTGGTCCTCTGGGACAGCAAACTGTCTTTCACTAGTAGCGCCAGTTTCGGGAGTCCACACAGC
ATTAGTCACCGGTGCACCAGCACTAATCTCACGACCTTCTGGGTGTTTAAATGGGCAGTTAGGGTTGCGG
CATCCAGCTGCAAACTTACAATCCTCATCAATTGGATGAGTGAAAAAACAGTTTGGTCTGGTACAACTGT
TGCCTTCACGACACAGTACAGGAGTAGTTGCGTGACGTCTTGGGCACTTGTAATTACGGCATGATTTACC
AAATCGACATTGTTCCAAAGCCCTCTGTTGTTTTTGTTGTTTCTCTTCTTCGGTGATCTTGTGTTCAGGT
GATCGATGAGCCTTTGGACAGTCCGGATTAGAGCGCTCCGGGGAGCGCATTATTTGGGTCGGCTACTGTC
ATTGGTTATGATGGCCTTACCGAGCACGAAGGTGGTTGGATAGACCACAACTGGAAACAGTTGTACAAAC
AGATTGCATTCATTTTTGCTTGTATTGGATACTCGATGGCCATCACCGCTCTTATCTGTTTCATCCTCAA
CCGTATTCCATTTTTGCAACTGCGAGCTTCAGAAGAGGCTGAGGAGAAAGGTATGGATGAGGATCAGATT
GGAGAGTTCGCTTATGACTACGTGGAAGTACGTCGTGATTTTTTGGCTTGGGGATCAGGCCCAAACAATG
GCTTCAAGGAGCCGGAAGTTCTGGATCAGGTAGTTCCGGTTAATGATTTCAGCAGTGACCAGAATGTGAC
TAATCAGACCAACGAATCTGAGAAGCAGTAGAGTAAATATAGAGATGATATTTAGTGTATTCTAATGCTT
ATGTAATGTATTAAGCAAAAAGTTGTGTTTATGAGTTAGCATTTGTCTTAGCAAACATAAAATTATGTCG
ACATTTGCAACCCGCATGTCTAGTGTTTTTAGATCGATCTTCGATGTGTAGAATAATGCCTCCACGTGAT
GCCCCGCGATTTTGTTGGGTCGCAATGCCTCCAACATAAACCCATCACGTATAAAAAGCCCTCTTAACCC
TCCCCCCTGTTTCGTTTGCTTCATCACTTAACCTGAACTATCAACATGCCCAAAAAGAAAAGAAAAGTGG
GTAGTATGGCGTCTAACTTCACCCAGTTCGTTCTGGTTGACAACGGTGGTACCGGTGACGTTACCGTTGC
GCCGTCTAACTTCGCGAACGGTGTTGCGGAATGGATCTCTTCTAACTCTCGTTCTCAGGCGTACAAAGTT
ACCTGCTCTGTTCGTCAATCCTCCGCGCAGAACCGTAAATACACCATCAAAGTTGAAGTTCCGAAAGTTG
CGACCCAGACCGTTGGTGGTGTTGAACTGCCGGTTGCGGCGTGGCGTTCTTACCTGAACATGGAACTGAC
CATCCCGATCTTCGCGACCAACTCTGACTGCGAACTGATCGTTAAAGCGATGCAGGGTCTGCTGAAAGAC
GGTAACCCGATCCCGTCTGCGATCGCGGCGAACTCTGGTATCTACTAGGCTTCTGTTTAATTCTGTAGGA
TAAACGAAATAACTGTATCTTTATAATCATCCTTAAGATAGCCCTGGACTCGTCAGACATTAGTTCGCGC
ACATTATTTTCCTCCACTGTCTGCAAACAGCCACACGGCATTTCCCTCTCTAGTTTCATTTATCAAAGTA
GCACAACACGCTAATTGGAGGATCCTTTTTTGTAGAAATGTCTTGGTGTCCTCGTCCAATCAGGTAGCCA
TCTCTGAAATATCTGGCTCCGTTGCAACTCCGAACGACCTGCTGGCAACGTAAAATTCTCCGGGGTAAAA
CTTAAATGTGGAGTAATGGAACCAGAAACGTCTCTTCCCTTCTCTCTCCTTCCACCGCCCGTTACCGTCC
CTAGGAAATTTTACTCTGCTGGAGAGCTTCTTCTACGGCCCCCTTGCAGCAATGCTCTTCCCAGCATTAC
GTTGCGGGTAAAACGGAGGTCGTGTACCCGACCTAGCAGCCCAGGGATGGAAAAGTCCCGGCCGTCGCTG
GCAATAATAGCGGGCGGACGCATGTCATGAGATTATTGGAAACCACCAGAATCGAATATAAAAGGCGAAC
ACCTTTCCCAATTTTGGTTTCTCCTGACCCAAAGACTTTAAATTTAATTTATTTGTCCCTATTTCAATCA
ATTGAACAACTATCAAAACACCATGCACCTCCTGATGAGTCCGTGAGGACGAAACGAGTAAGCTCGTCGA
GGTGGGATGAAAACAGGTGTTTTAGAGCTAGAAATAGCAAGTTAAAATAAGGCTAGTCCGTTATCAACTT
GAAAAAGTGGCACCGAGTCGGTGCGCGCACATGAGGATCACCCATGTGCTTTTGGCCGGCATGGTCCCAG
CCTCCTCGCTGGCGCCGGCTGGGCAACATGCTTCGGCATGGCGAATGGGACAGCTTTGGACTGCTTTTAG
TGTACATCTGATAATATAGTACTACCACGTATGATAATGTAGAGAATAGGCTTCCTTGTCGAGTGTGTTT
GCAGTTTTCTTGAGTTTCAAGGTTTAAATGCTGGTATATTAGTTCATCGAAGGTTTCAGCCAATAGCACC
TTAAATCAATCAAACTAATTCGACTCTTACGAAAGAGCCTACTGTGTTTAGTATCGAAGTCGTTTACCTT
TCATGTTGAATAGCTTCCTCTCTGACCCTAACATTTCAAGATCCTCCTAAAGTTACCCGGATTGTGAAAT
TCTAATGATCCACCTGCCCAATGCATTTTTTCTTTATTCAGTTTACCTTTTTTACCTAATATACGAGCTT
GTTAAAGTAAGTGGCACTGCAATACTAGGCTTATTGTTGATATTATGATGAATCGTTTTCACAAACTTGA
TTTCCTGTGAACTCACCATGTACTAAGGAAAAAAACATGCATCACCATCTGAATATTTGACCGCTAGCTC
ATGGACATGGAGGCCCAGAATACCCTCCTTGACAGTCTTGACGTGCGCAGCTCAGGGGCATGATGTGACT
GTCGCCCGTACATTTAGCCCATACATCCCCATGTATAATCATTTGCATCCATACATTTTGATGGCCGCAC
GGCGCGAAGCAAAAATTACGGCTCCTCGCTGCAGACCTGCGAGCAGGGAAACGCTCCCCTCACAGACGCG
TTGAATTGTCCCCACGCCGCGCCCCTGTAGAGAAATATAAAAGGTTAGGATTTGCCACTGAGGTTCTTCT
TTCATATACTTCCTTTTAAAATCTTGCTAGGATACAGTTCTCACATCACATCCGAACATAAACAACCATG
GGTACCACTCTTGACGACACGGCTTACCGGTACCGCACCAGTGTCCCGGGGGACGCCGAGGCCATCGAGG
CACTGGATGGGTCCTTCACCACCGACACCGTTTTTCGCGTCACCGCCACCGGGGACGGCTTCACCCTGCG
GGAGGTGCCGGTGGACCCGCCCCTGACCAAGGTGTTCCCCGACGACGAATCGGACGACGAATCGGACGAC
GGGGAGGACGGCGACCCGGACTCCCGGACGTTCGTCGCGTACGGGGACGACGGCGACCTGGCGGGCTTCG
TGGTCGTCTCGTACTCCGGCTGGAACCGCCGGCTGACCGTCGAGGACATCGAGGTCGCCCCGGAGCACCG
GGGGCACGGGGTCGGGCGCGCGTTGATGGGGCTCGCGACGGAGTTCGCCCGCGAGCGGGGCGCCGGGCAC
CTCTGGCTGGAGGTCACCAACGTCAACGCACCGGCGATCCACGCGTACCGGCGGATGGGGTTCACCCTCT
GCGGCCTGGACACCGCCCTGTACGACGGCACCGCCTCGGACGGCGAGCAGGCGCTCTACATGAGCATGCC
CTGCCCCTAATCAGTACTGACAATAAAAAGATTCTTGTTTTCAAGAACTTGTCATTTGTATAGTTTTTTT
ATATTGTAGTTGTTCTATTTTAATCAAATGTTAGCGTGATTTATATTTTTTTTCGCCTCGACATCATCTG
CCCAGATGCGAAGTTAAGTGCGCAGAAAGTAATATCATGCGTCAATCGTATGTGAATGCTGGTCGCTATA
CTGGCTTCATACCCAGCATTGACCTTTGGTATGAGCATCTGAAAAACAACCAGGTGTTGCAAAGTTAAAC
ATCCTTCTTTGTTCATATAGAACCCACTATTCATGGTACTCCCCAATCGAATTTCACATTCTGGTTTTGA
AATTACACACCACGTTAGCTTATAAGATTTCATATAACTTATTGATATACGGTTTCCATTGTTCGAATAG
TTGAGGTTGTATGTAATTCGATTGAAGGGGCCATTTTTGTTTCCTACTTTTCCTGGGAGCTTATCCGATG
CGCTTCAAAGCTGGAATTGTAAATATAGAGAAAAAGAAGGATGTTGTTTTATTCTTGAAAGAGTATAATT
TTACTTCTAGCAACTCTCCCACTTCGCTTGACTTCATTTATTTCTTGGGCACATAGGCGTAGTAATCTAG
ACCAACAGATAATTTGCCGGAATGATATAGCGATTGGAAAATGAACTGAAATTTTTTGCTGTCTTTCAAT
TTGACGGGCAGTTCATCAGGCGCGCCGTGACCGACCATATAAATACGTTGAGAATGTTATTCTTCCTCGT
AGTTGAAGTGGCTTCATAATTTCAGAACTCAATAGATAAACTAGGATGTTTTAAAGCAATTAATGCTCAC
AAGTAAGGAGCGACTCTCTTGCTTTTCGAATACTAAAAGTATCGTCCCAACCCAGAAAAAAAGACCTCTT
AACTGCAAAATAAACTCTATATATTTCTTCTAAAACAGTTTCAGGTTGGATAGTATCGCATTCTCATCAC
TTCTAACTAGTAGGCCATGAGATATATTAACGTTTACTTGAGTTCTAAGTTCTCCGAATTAGATGCACAG
CACAAACAAGATTAGGTTTCACTTGGTACAAAATACGAACAGAGTTTAAGGTCGTAATTTCATTTCGTTA
TTGATCCCCACAATCTATTCTTATCACAGTCATCAGATAGTCGCGAAAAAGCATGCAGAAAAGGGGGTCG
TCCCTATCTAAGTTGTAGCATTACAACAAATATGAC
Features (pLannotate 1.2.2; 12 found; start..end, strand, type, name):
     62..650     -  rep_origin     ori: high-copy-number ColE1/pMB1/pBR322/pUC origin of replication
   1303..1368    +  CDS            3xFLAG: three tandem FLAG® epitope tags, followed by an enterokinase cleavage site
   1372..5475    +  CDS            Cas9: Cas9 (Csn1) endonuclease from the Streptococcus pyogenes Type II CRISPR/Cas system generates RNA-guided double strand breaks in DNA
   5997..6284    +  CDS            MEP1 (fragment): MEP1_YEAST - Also known as AMT1. Experimental evidence at protein level: Swiss-Prot protein existence level 1. Transporter for ammonium (both charged and uncharged NH3 and NH4) to use as a nitrogen source. Can also transport methylamine. The affinity of MEP1 is about twenty times lower than that of MEP2. MEP3 has the lowest affinity. From Saccharomyces cerevisiae (strain ATCC 204508 / S288c) (Baker's yeast).
   6726..7115    +  CDS            CAPSD_BPMS2: Experimental evidence at protein level: Swiss-Prot protein existence level 1. Acts as a translational repressor of viral replicase synthesis late in infection. This latter function is the result of capsid protein interaction with an RNA hairpin which contains the replicase ribosome-binding site. From Escherichia phage MS2 (Bacteriophage MS2).
   7307..7783    +  promoter       GAP promoter: promoter for Pichia pastoris glyceraldehyde-3-phosphate dehydrogenase
   7802..7825    +  misc_RNA       sTRSV HHRz (fragment): hammerhead ribozyme from the tobacco ringspot virus satellite RNA (Khvorova et al., 2003)
   7859..7934    +  misc_RNA       gRNA scaffold: guide RNA scaffold for the Streptococcus pyogenes CRISPR/Cas9 system
   7939..7957    +  misc_RNA       MS2 stem loop: stem loop that binds the bacteriophage MS2 coat protein
   8544..8887    +  promoter       TEF promoter: Ashbya gossypii TEF promoter
   8894..9458    +  CDS            NrsR (fragment): nourseothricin acetyltransferase; Streptomyces noursei nat1; confers resistance to nourseothricin
   9466..9663    +  terminator     TEF terminator: Ashbya gossypii TEF terminator
