[The description below was written by a language model from this plasmid's Addgene catalogue record and pLannotate feature annotations shown in this document.]
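Description:
RIB ONLY R4 is a 10.7 kb yeast expression plasmid for Pichia pastoris, built on the BB3rN_AD backbone. It serves as the non-activation control in a dCas9/RNA-scaffold system for tuning transcription. It replicates at high copy in E. coli through a ColE1/pUC-type origin. Selection uses a nourseothricin acetyltransferase cassette flanked by the Ashbya gossypii TEF promoter and terminator, and the record lists nourseothricin as the bacterial selection as well. No yeast replication origin is annotated, and the record does not say how the plasmid is maintained or integrated in Pichia.

The payload consists of three expression units. The first is dCas9 under the TEF2 promoter, carrying an N-terminal 3xFLAG tag and, according to the construct name, an SV40 nuclear localisation signal. The annotation tool labels this ORF simply as S. pyogenes Cas9, but the catalogue identifies it as the nuclease-dead form. The second unit uses the POR1 promoter to express the bacteriophage MS2 coat protein with an SV40 NLS but no fused transcriptional effector domain ("MS2bind only"). The third uses the Pichia GAP promoter, a Pol II promoter, to transcribe a guide RNA targeting position R4 in the RIB1 promoter. A hammerhead ribozyme lies upstream of the guide and presumably trims the 5′ end of the transcript. The S. pyogenes gRNA scaffold is extended with an MS2 stem loop that recruits the coat protein. A short fragment annotated as S. cerevisiae MEP1 sits between the dCas9 and MS2 units; it is probably a homology hit within regulatory sequence rather than an intended insert.

Because the complex assembles at the RIB1 promoter without an activator, the plasmid provides a baseline for distinguishing the effects of dCas9/scaffold binding alone from true effector-mediated regulation.
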