Addgene plasmid #161512: RIB ONLY R4
Purpose: Non activation control for CRISPR/RNA scaffold based transcription regulation in Pichia pastoris BB3rN_pTEF2_dCAS9(3xFLAG_SV40NLS)_pPOR1_MS2bind_only_SV40NLS_pGAP_RIB1_R4_gRNA_MS2
Depositing lab: Brigitte Gasser & Diethard Mattanovich. Depositing organization: Austrian Centre of Industrial Biotechnology. Publication: Fine-Tuning of Transcription in Pichia pastoris Using dCas9 and RNA Scaffolds. Baumschabl M, Prielhofer R, Mattanovich D, Steiger MG. ACS Synth Biol. 2020 Dec 18;9(12):3202-3209. doi: 10.1021/acssynbio.0c00214. Epub 2020 Nov 12. PubMed 33180466.
Backbone
  Vector backbone: Addgene#98552 BB3rN_AD
  Backbone size w/o insert (bp): 3000
  Total vector size (bp): 10676
  Vector type: Yeast Expression
Growth in bacteria
  Bacterial resistance: Nourseothricin (clonNat), 50 μg/mL
  Growth temperature: 37°C
  Growth strain: DH5alpha
  Copy number: High Copy
Gene/Insert 1
  Gene/Insert name: dCAS9
  Promoter: pTEF2
  Cloning method: Unknown
  Sequencing primers: 5′ gaggtatgtaggcggtgcta; 3′ GTACTGTGTCGTGAAGGC
Gene/Insert 2
  Gene/Insert name: MS2 (non activation control NAC)
  Promoter: pPOR1
  Cloning method: Unknown
  Sequencing primers: 5′ GCCTTCACGACACAGTAC; 3′ GACAGTGGAGGAAAATAATGTGC
Gene/Insert 3
  Gene/Insert name: gRNA (Targeting R4 in the RIB1 promoter)
  Promoter: pGAP
  Cloning method: Unknown
  Sequencing primers: 5′ GCACATTATTTTCCTCCACTGTC; 3′ ttatatttctctacaggggc
Terms and licenses: Academic/Nonprofit Terms; Industry Terms: Not Available to Industry
How to cite: RIB ONLY R4 was a gift from Brigitte Gasser & Diethard Mattanovich (Addgene plasmid # 161512 ; http://n2t.net/addgene:161512 ; RRID:Addgene_161512)
